>Addgene plasmid #236364 | pHAGE-IRES-puro-NLS-dLbCas12a-EGFP-NLS-3xFlag | addgene full sequence | sequence record 478947 | Addgene NGS Result
ACAGCAGGTCCGACTTGTTCAGCACCAGGAGGAGGCGCTGGCTGCTGTCACTGGGGCTCTGGGCTCCCAC
AGAGGCTACGACGGTGGCCAGGAAGTTGCAACTGGAGGGAGAGGCCAGGTCAGAAGCATCCAGCATGGCC
AGAATGAGGTCAGCCTGCTCTAGCCTCTCCCGGGCGCGCCGCACGCCCTCCTGCTCCACGGGCCCCACGC
CCTCCCGCAACCCAGCCGTGTCGCTCAGCAGCACAGGAAATCCGGCCAGGTCGACTGGGGTCTCCAGCAC
GTCACGGGTGGTCCCTGGCTCCGGGGACACGATGGACACAGGCTTCCGACTGAGCAGGTTCACTAGGCTG
CTCTTGCCCGCATTGGGGGGTCCAGTGACCACTACGTGCGCCCCTGAGCGGAGCCTCTGCCCGCGCCTGG
CATCTCGTAGATGTGCACCCAGGGCCACCTGCAGTGCCCGTACTTCGATGTCGGCTTGCTCCAGGACCCC
CTCCTCCAGGTTGTCATCCTCGCCGAAATCGATATAGGCCTCCACGTGGGCCAGAGCTTTGGTGAGGGTC
TCGGCCCAGCCACGGCAGAGGTGGCCCAGCTCTCCGTCCAGCTGCCTGAGGGCCTGCCGCCGCTGCGCCT
CTGTTTCCGCGTGGATAAGGTCCGCCAGCCCCTCCACTTCGGTCAGGTTCAGCTTCCCATTGGCGAACGC
CCGTCTGGTGAACTCGCCTGCCTCCGCCGGTCGAAGCCCTGGCACGCTGCCCAAGGCCTGCAGGACGCCG
CTCACCACTGCCGGGCCTCCATGCACGTGGAACTCCACGCAGTCCTCACCGGTGAAACTCTGGGGACCTG
GGAACCAGAGCACCAGTGCGCGGTCCAGAGGCTCCCCGGAGCGGGGATCGCTGAGCAGGCGCAGGCTGGC
GTGGCGAGCAAGGGGCAGGTCTCGGGGTGCGGTGAGAATTCGGAGGGCGTGGCCGCTGGCGGGGCCGCTG
GTCCGGATCACTGCGATGCCGCAGCGGCCTTGGCCAGAGCTTAGCGCGAAGATGGTGGCGCCGGAGCCGG
GGGCTGGTGCGCCGCTGCTCCGGCGCGTGCACAATCTGCGAGGCCCACGTGCCGCTTGGGCCGCCAGGGT
CCAAAGCCCCCGCCACATCATGCCAGAAAAAAGAGAAGTGGAAGCAAGAAGAACCACCGTAGACAATTAG
CCCAGGGTCAGATCCCACCGAAGTGGGGTACCTCCCTGGCATTCCTGGGTGGTCTTGAGGTATCACCAAA
TTACGGGCGTTGGGCACACCAACCTTACCTCAGCGTTTCGCCAAACATGCGCCGGAAAACCGGAAAGCGA
CTACGCACACTGGCCCGTCCATTGCTGGACTGGTCTGGGACAGCGGAACGTCGCCTCAGATATGCTGACC
AAGCACACACATGAGAGGTTACTAAGATGAGTTGGGGAAGAGCACTCCCGCAGCGCGCATTTGGGGGAGG
TTGGCACCAAGCAGAGCCCTACCGGAATTCACCGGCAGAGATACTCCTGAAGGCGGAAAGACCGGGTGCC
TTTGATAACCTGCCTGGATCCCCACAGTTGCCACGTTAGCAGCTTCCGCGGGGGGTCAGGGTGCTCACCT
ACCAAAGCACTGTAGTTATGGGAAGTGAGGGCGGATAGAAAGAGAGAGAGGGAGGGGGGGGTTCCGCGAG
GAACCCGAGGGCGGGACAAACCCGCCCCGAAGGGTGTGGGTGTAGCTGTTTGGACAACGCACGTGCCACT
CAACACGTGCGCGAGTAAGCGTGGTGGTTGCGGGGGAAGGGAAGGAATACGGGTAATGAGGACAGATGAC
GGCATTCTTGTCGCGGGTGGGCCGAAGCCGTCCGCAGACCCCCCATGTTCAACGGATTTTCATTCTCTTG
CAGCTTTCGCTACTGCCTATTGGCTTTGAGAATTGGACTCTCTCTTTACCCTCGTCTTGACGTTAGGGTA
GCTCCCGTCGAGTCTCTGCACCTTCCGATTAGTTGTAAGTCATCTATTGTTGACCAGTGGACAATCGACG
GTCGAGGGTCTCCCCCTATAGTGAGTCGTATTAATTTCGCGGGATCGAGATCTCGATCCTCTACGCCGGA
CGCATCGTGGCCGGGATCACCGGCGCCACGAATTCACTGGCCGTCGTTTTACAACGTCGTGACTGGGAAA
ACCCTGGCGTTACCCAACTTAATCGCCTTGCAGCACATCCCCCTTTCGCCAGCTGGCGTAATAGCGAAGA
GGCCCGCACCGATCGCCCTTCCCAACAGTTGCGCAGCCTGAATGGCGAATGGCGCCTGATGCGGTATTTT
CTCCTTACGCATCTGTGCGGTATTTCACACCGCATA
[95 nt withheld, positions 2347-2441]
T
[46 nt withheld, positions 2443-2488]
C
[35 nt withheld, positions 2490-2524]
A
[105 nt withheld, positions 2526-2630]
CCTTTGACGTTGGAGTCCACGTTCTTT
[37 nt withheld, positions 2658-2694]
ACTCTATCTCGGGCTATTCTTTTGATTTATAAGGGATTTTGCCGATTTCGGTCTATTGGTTAAAAAATGA
GCTGATTTAACAAAAATTTAACGCGAATTTTAACAAAATATTAACGTTTACAATTTTATGGTGCACTCTC
AGTACAATCTGCTCTGATGCCGCATAGTTAAGCCAGCCCCGACACCCGCCAACACCCGCTGACGCGCCCT
GACGGGCTTGTCTGCTCCCGGCATCCGCTTACAGACAAGCTGTGACCGTCTCCGGGAGCTGCATGTGTCA
GAGGTTTTCACCGTCATCACCGAAACGCGCGAGACGAAAGGGCCTCGTGATACGCCTATTTTTATAGGTT
AATGTCATGATAATAATGGTTTCTTAGACGTTAGGTGGCACTTTTCGGGGAAATGTGCGCGGAACCCCTA
TTTGTTTATTTTTCTAAATACATTCAAATATGTATCCGCTCATGAGACAATAACCCTGATAAATGCTTCA
ATAATATTGAAAAAGGAAGAGTATGAGTATTCAACATTTCCGTGTCGCCCTTATTCCCTTTTTTGCGGCA
TTTTGCCTTCCTGTTTTTGCTCACCCAGAAACGCTGGTGAAAGTAAAAGATGCTGAAGATCAGTTGGGTG
CACGAGTGGGTTACATCGAACTGGATCTCAACAGCGGTAAGATCCTTGAGAGTTTTCGCCCCGAAGAACG
TTTTCCAATGATGAGCACTTTTAAAGTTCTGCTATGTGGCGCGGTATTATCCCGTATTGACGCCGGGCAA
GAGCAACTCGGTCGCCGCATACACTATTCTCAGAATGACTTGGTTGAGTACTCACCAGTCACAGAAAAGC
ATCTTACGGATGGCATGACAGTAAGAGAATTATGCAGTGCTGCCATAACCATGAGTGATAACACTGCGGC
CAACTTACTTCTGACAACGATCGGAGGACCGAAGGAGCTAACCGCTTTTTTGCACAACATGGGGGATCAT
GTAACTCGCCTTGATCGTTGGGAACCGGAGCTGAATGAAGCCATACCAAACGACGAGCGTGACACCACGA
TGCCTGTAGCAATGGCAACAACGTTGCGCAAACTATTAACTGGCGAACTACTTACTCTAGCTTCCCGGCA
ACAATTAATAGACTGGATGGAGGCGGATAAAGTTGCAGGACCACTTCTGCGCTCGGCCCTTCCGGCTGGC
TGGTTTATTGCTGATAAATCTGGAGCCGGTGAGCGTGGGTCTCGCGGTATCATTGCAGCACTGGGGCCAG
ATGGTAAGCCCTCCCGTATCGTAGTTATCTACACGACGGGGAGTCAGGCAACTATGGATGAACGAAATAG
ACAGATCGCTGAGATAGGTGCCTCACTGATTAAGCATTGGTAACTGTCAGACCAAGTTTACTCATATATA
CTTTAGATTGATTTAAAACTTCATTTTTAATTTAAAAGGATCTAGGTGAAGATCCTTTTTGATAATCTCA
TGACCAAAATCCCTTAACGTGAGTTTTCGTTCCACTGAGCGTCAGACCCCGTAGAAAAGATCAAAGGATC
TTCTTGAGATCCTTTTTTTCTGCGCGTAATCTGCTGCTTGCAAACAAAAAAACCACCGCTACCAGCGGTG
GTTTGTTTGCCGGATCAAGAGCTACCAACTCTTTTTCCGAAGGTAACTGGCTTCAGCAGAGCGCAGATAC
CAAATACTGTTCTTCTAGTGTAGCCGTAGTTAGGCCACCACTTCAAGAACTCTGTAGCACCGCCTACATA
CCTCGCTCTGCTAATCCTGTTACCAGTGGCTGCTGCCAGTGGCGATAAGTCGTGTCTTACCGGGTTGGAC
TCAAGACGATAGTTACCGGATAAGGCGCAGCGGTCGGGCTGAACGGGGGGTTCGTGCACACAGCCCAGCT
TGGAGCGAACGACCTACACCGAACTGAGATACCTACAGCGTGAGCTATGAGAAAGCGCCACGCTTCCCGA
AGGGAGAAAGGCGGACAGGTATCCGGTAAGCGGCAGGGTCGGAACAGGAGAGCGCACGAGGGAGCTTCCA
GGGGGAAACGCCTGGTATCTTTATAGTCCTGTCGGGTTTCGCCACCTCTGGCTTGAGCGTCGATTTTTGT
GATGCTCGTCAGGGGGGCGGAGCCTATGGAAAAACGCCAGCAACGCGGCCTTTTTACGGTTCCTGGCCTT
TTGCTGGCCTTTTGCTCACATGTTCTTTCCTGCGTTATCCCCTGATTCTGTGGATAACCGTATTACCGCC
TTTGAGTGAGCTGATACCGCTCGCCGCAGCCGAACGACCGAGCGCAGCGAGTCAGTGAGCGAGGAAGCGG
AAGAGCGCCCAATACGCAAACCGCCTCTCCCCGCGCGTTGGCCGATTCATTAATGCAGCTGGCACGACAG
GTTTCCCGACTGGAAAGCGGGCAGTGAGCGCAACGCAATTAATGTGAGTTAGCTCACTCATTAGGCACCC
CAGGCTTTACACTTTATGCTTCCGGCTCGTATGTTGTGTGGAATTGTGAGCGGATAACAATTTCACACAG
GAAACAGCTATGACCATGATTACGCCAAGCTTCTAGATATGCTGTTATCCGTCGATTGTCCACTGGTCTT
ACTAATTACTACTTCGGCTTGGCTCAGGATTGCCTTGTCTATAACTAGATTTAGGTTTCCCTGAGTTTGA
GAGCATCCACTTAAAGAATTTCTTCTTTAAGGCTCAATTATTTAAGTCCGTAGCGTCTTCACTTGCCCAC
ACAGAAGTCCTGGAAGATGATGTCCAGGATCTCCTCGGTACCCCCTCCACCTGTGAGCCGGGTCAGGTGA
CCCCGGGCCACCCGCAGCGCCTCTGCCGCCAGGGCCAGGTCTTTTGACTGCTTGTAGTGGCCGAGGGCAT
CCAGGCAACCCTGGAGGTGGTGCTGGTGCCTTGCTCGGGTCAGCAGCGGGGGATCTGTGGACGGGTCCCC
ACACACTGCAGCTAGCTCCTTCCTCAGCGCCTCCAGGAGGCCGTCCAGCCCCTCTCCCGTCAGACAGTAC
AGCAGCAGGTGCGGGGGCAGGTCAGGACCGGGACCTGGGCCCTCCGGGG
Features (pLannotate 1.2.2; 15 found; start..end, strand, type, name):
   2045..2063    -  promoter       T7 promoter: promoter for bacteriophage T7 RNA polymerase
   2085..2129    +  CDS            TcR (fragment): tetracycline efflux protein; tet; confers resistance to tetracycline
   2132..2289    +  CDS            lacZα (fragment): LacZα fragment of β-galactosidase; lacZ fragment
   2295..2346    -  misc_feature   bom (fragment): basis of mobility region from pBR322
   2365..2820    +  rep_origin     f1 ori (sequence partly withheld): f1 bacteriophage origin of replication; arrow indicates direction of (+) strand synthesis
   2821..2870    -  misc_feature   bom (fragment): basis of mobility region from pBR322
   2972..3007    -  CDS            rop (fragment): Rop protein, which maintains plasmids at low copy number; rop
   3102..3206    +  promoter       AmpR promoter: bla
   3207..4067    +  CDS            AmpR: β-lactamase; bla; confers resistance to ampicillin, carbenicillin, and related antibiotics
   4238..4826    +  rep_origin     ori: high-copy-number ColE1/pMB1/pBR322/pUC origin of replication
   5009..5101    +  CDS            lacI (fragment): lac repressor; lacI; The lac repressor binds to the lac operator to inhibit transcription in E. coli. This inhibition can be relieved by adding lactose or isopropyl-β-D-thiogalactopyranoside (IPTG).
   5114..5135    +  protein_bind   CAP binding site: CAP binding activates transcription in the presence of cAMP. E. coli catabolite activator protein
   5150..5180    +  promoter       lac promoter: promoter for the E. coli lac operon
   5188..5204    +  protein_bind   lac operator: The lac repressor binds to the lac operator to inhibit transcription in E. coli. This inhibition can be relieved by adding lactose or isopropyl-β-D-thiogalactopyranoside (IPTG). lac repressor encoded by lacI
   5416..1138    -  CDS            GTPBP3 (across the origin): GTPB3_HUMAN - Also known as MTGP1. Experimental evidence at protein level: Swiss-Prot protein existence level 1. GTPase involved in the 5-carboxymethylaminomethyl modification (mnm(5)s(2)U34) of the wobble uridine base in mitochondrial tRNAs. From Homo sapiens (Human).
