>Addgene plasmid #236364 | pHAGE-IRES-puro-NLS-dLbCas12a-EGFP-NLS-3xFlag | addgene full sequence | sequence record 482726 | Addgene NGS Result
CCCGCCCTACGGCCTCTCGCGAGGCCCACCCCTTCCCTCCCCTTATAACTACAGTGCTTTGGTAGGTAAG
CATCCTGATCCCCCGCGGAAGCTGCTCACGTGGCAACTGTGGGGACCCAGACAGGTTATCAAAGGCACCC
GGTCTTTCCGCCTTCAGGAGTATCCCTACTAGTGAATTCTAGCGGGGCTCTGCTTGGTGCCAACCTCCCC
CAAATGCGCGCTGCGGGAGTGCTCTTCCCCAACTCACCCTAGTATCCTCTCATGTGTGTGCTTGGTCAGC
ATATCTGAGACGATGTTCCGCTGTCCCAGACCAGTCCAGTAATGGACGGGCCAGTGCGTGTAGTCGTCTT
CTGGCTTGTCCGGGGCATGTTTGGTGAACCGGTGGGGTAAGGTTGGTGTGCCCAACGCCCGTACTTTGGT
GACACCTCAAGACCACCCAGGAATGCCAGGGAGGTACCCCACCTCACGGTGGGATCTGACCCTGGGCTAA
TTGTCTACGGTGGTTCTTCTTGCTTCCACTTCTTTCTTCTGTTCACGATGTGGCGGGGGCTTTGGACCCT
GGCGGCCCAAGCGGCACGTGGGCCTCGCAGATTGTGCACGCGCCGGAGCAGCGGCGCACCAGCCCCCGGC
TCCGGCGCCACCATCTTCGCGCTAAGCTCTGGCCAAGGCCGCTGCGGCATCGCAGTGATCCGGACCAGCG
GCCCCGCCAGCGGCCACGCCCTCCGAATTCTCACCGCACCCCGAGACCTGCCCCTTGCTCGCCACGCCAG
CCTGCGCCTGCTCAGCGATCCCCGCTCCGGGGAGCCTCTGGACCGCGCACTGGTGCTCTGGTTCCCAGGT
CCCCAGAGTTTCACCGGTGAGGACTGCGTGGAGTTCCACGTGCATGGAGGCCCGGCAGTGGTGAGCGGCG
TCCTGCAGGCCTTGGGCAGCGTGCCAGGGCTTCGACCGGCGGAGGCAGGCGAGTTCACCAGACGGGCGTT
CGCAAATGGGAAGCTGAACCTGACCGAAGTGGAGGGGCTGGCGGACCTTATCCACGCGGAAACAGAGGCG
CAGCGGCGGCAGGCCCTCAGGCAGCTGGACGGAGAGCTGGGCCACCTCTGCCGTGGCTGGGCCGAGACCC
TCACCAAAGCTCTGGCCCACGTGGAGGCCTATATCGATTTCGGCGAGGATGAAAACCTGGAGGAGGGGGT
CCTGGAGCAAGCCGACATCGAAGTACGGGCACTGCAGGTGGCCCTGGGTGCACATCTACGAGATGCCAGG
CGCGGGCAGAGGCTCCGCTCAGGGGCGCACGTAGTGGTCACTGGACCCCCCAATGCGGGCAAGAGCAGCC
TAGTGAACCTGCTCAGTCGGAAGCCTGTGTCCATCGTGTCCCCGGAGCCAGGGACCACCCGTGACGTGCT
GGAGACCCCAGTCGACCTGGCCGGATTTCCTGTGCTGCTGAGCGACACGGCTGGGTTGCGGGAGGGCGTG
GGGCCCGTGGAGCAGGAGGGCGTGCGGCGCGCCCGGGAGAGGCTAGAGCAGGCTGACCTCATTCTGGCCA
TGCTGGATGCTTCTGACCTGGCCTCTCCCTCCAGTTGCAACTTCCTGGCCACCGTCGTAGCCTCTGTGGG
AGCCCAGAGCCCCAGTGACAGCAGCCAGCGCCTCCTCCTGGTGCTGAACAAGTCGGACCTGCTGTCCCCG
GAGGGCCCAGGTCCCGGTCCTGACCTGCCCCCGCACCTGCTGCTGTCCTGTCTGACGGGAGAGGGGCTGG
ACGGCCTCCTGGAGGCGCTGAGGAAGGAGCTAGCTGCAGTGTGTGGGGACCCGTCCACAGATCCCCCGCT
GCTGACCCGAGCAAGGCACCAGCACCACCTCCAGGGTTGCCTGGATGCCCTCGGCCACTACAAGCAGTCA
AAAGACCTGGCCCTGGCGGCAGAGGCGCTGCGGGTGGCCCGGGGTCACCTGACCCGGCTCACAGGTGGAG
GGGGTACCGAGGAGATCCTGGACATCATCTTCCAGGACTTCTGTGTGGGCAAGTGAAGACGCTACGGACT
TAAATAATTGAGCCTTAAAGAAGAAATTCTTTAAGTGGATGCTCTCAAACTCAGGGAAACCTAAATCTAG
TTATAGACAAGGCAATCCTGAGCCAAGCCGAAGTAGTAATTAGTAAGACCAGTGGACAATCGACGGATAA
CAGCATATCTAGAAGCTTGGCGTAATCATGGTCATAGCTGTTTCCTGTGTGAAATTGTTATCCGCTCACA
ATTCCACACAACATACGAGCCGGAAGCATAAAGTGTAAAGCCTGGGGTGCCTAATGAGTGAGCTAACTCA
CATTAATTGCGTTGCGCTCACTGCCCGCTTTCCAGTCGGGAAACCTGTCGTGCCAGCTGCATTAATGAAT
CGGCCAACGCGCGGGGAGAGGCGGTTTGCGTATTGGGCGCTCTTCCGCTTCCTCGCTAACTGACTCGCTG
CGCTCGGTCGTTCGGCTGCGGCGAGCGGTATCAGCTCACTCAAAGGCGGTAATACGGTTATCCACAGAAT
CAGGGGATAACGCAGGAAAGAACATGTGAGCAAAAGGCCAGCAAAAGGCCAGGAACCGTAAAAAGGCCGC
GTTGCTGGCGTTTTTCCATAGGCTCCGCCCCCCTGACGAGCATCACAAAAATCGACGCTCAAGTCAGAGG
TGGCGAAACCCGACAGGACTATAAAGATACCAGGCGTTTCCCACTGGAAGCTCCCTCGTGCGCTCTCCTA
TTCCGACCATGCCGCTTACCGGATACCTGTCCGCCTTTCTCCCTTCGGGAAGCGTGGCGCTTTCTCATAG
CTCACGCTGTAGGTATCTCAGTTCGGTGTAGGTCGTTCGCTCCAAGCTGGGCTGTGTGCACGAACCCCCC
GTTCAGCCCGACCGCTGCGCCTTATCCGGTAACTATCGTCTTGAGTCCAACCCGGTAAGACACGACTTAT
CGCCACTGGCAGCAGCCACTGGTAACAGGATTAGCAGAGCGAGGTATGTAGGCGGTGCTACAGAGTTCTT
GAAGTGGTGGCCTAACTACGGCTACACTAGAAGAACAGTATTTGGTATCTGCGCTCTGCTGAAGCCAGTT
ACCTTCGGAAAAAGAGTTGGTAGCTCTTGATCCGGCAAACAAACCACCGCTGGTAGCGGTGGTTTTTTTG
TTTGCAAGCAGCAGATTACGCGCAGAAAAAAAGGATCTCAAGAAGATCCTTTGATCTTTTCTACGGGGTC
TGACGCTCAGTGGAACGAAAACTCACGTTAAGGGATTTTGGTCATGAGATTATCAAAAAGGATCTTCACC
TAGATCCTTTTAAATTAAAAATGAAGTTTTAAATCAATCTAAAGTATATATGAGTAAACTTGGTCTGACA
GTTACCAATGCTTAATCAGTGAGGCACCTATCTCAGCGATCTGTCTATTTCGTTCATCCATAGTTGCCTG
ACTCCCCGTCGTGTAGATAACTACGATACGGGAGGGCTTACCATCTGGCCCCAGTGCTGCAATGATACCG
CGAGACCCACGCTCACCGGCTCCAGATTTATCAGCAATAAACCAGCCAGCCGGAAGGGCCGAGCGCAGAA
GTGGTCCTGCAACTTTATCCGCCTCCATCCAGTCTATTAATTGTTGCCGGGAAGCTAGAGTAAGTAGTTC
GCCAGTTAATAGTTTGCGCAACGTTGTTGCCATTGCTACAGGCATCGTGGTGTCACGCTCGTCGTTTGGT
ATGGCTTCATTCAGCTCCGGTTCCCAACGATCAAGGCTAGTTACATGATCCCCCATGTTGTGCAAAAAAG
CGGTTAGCTCCTTCGGTCCTCCGATCGTTGTCAGAAGTAAGTTGGCCGCAGTGTTATCACTCATGGTTAT
GGCAGCACTGCATAATTCTCTTACTGTCATGCCATCCGTAAGATGCTTTTCTGTGACTGGTGAGTACTCA
ACCAAGTCATTCTGAGAATAGTGTATGCGGCGACCGAGTTGCTCTTGCCCGGCGTCAATACGGGATAATA
CCGCGCCACATAGCAGAACTTTAAAAGTGCTCATCATTGGAAAACGTTCTTCGGGGCGAAAACTCTCAAG
GATCTTACCGCTGTTGAGATCCAGTTCGATGTAACCCACTCGTGCACCCAACTGATCTTCAGCATCTTTT
ACTTTCACCAGCGTTTCTGGGTGAGCAAAAACAGGAAGGCAAAATGCCGCAAAAAAGGGAATAAGGGCTA
CACGGAAATGTTGAATACTCATACTCTTCCTTTTTCAATATTATTGAAGCATTTATCAGGGTTATTGTCT
CATGAGCGGATACATATTTGAATGTATTTAGAAAAATAAACAAATAGGGGTTCCGCGCACATTTCCCCGA
AAAGTGCCACCTGACGTCTAAGAAACCATTATTATCATGACATTAACCTATAAAAATAGGCGTATCACGA
GGCCCTTTCGTCTCGCGCGTTTCGGTGATGACGGTGAAAACCTCTGACACATGCAGCTCCCGGAGACGGT
CACAGCTTGTCTGTAAGCGGATGCCTGGAGCAGACAAGCCCGTCAGGGCGCGTCAGCGGGTGTTGGCGGG
TGTCGGGGCTGGCTTAACTATGCGGCATCAGAGCAGATTGTACTGAGAGTGCACCATAAAATTGTAAACG
TTAATATTTTGTTAAAATTCGCGTTAAATTTTTGTTAAATCAGCTCATTTTTTAACCAATAGACCGAAAT
CGGCAAAATCCCTTATAAATCAAAAGAATAGCCCGAGATAGAGT
[37 nt withheld, positions 4735-4771]
AAAGAACGTGGACTCCAACGTCAAAGG
[141 nt withheld, positions 4799-4939]
G
[46 nt withheld, positions 4941-4986]
A
[95 nt withheld, positions 4988-5082]
TATGCGGTGTGAAATACCGCACAGATGCGTAAGGAGAAAATACCGCATCAGGCGCCATTCGCCATTCAGG
CTGCGCAACTGTTGGGAAGGGCGATCGGTGCGGGCCTCTTCGCTATTACGCCAGCTGGCGAAAGGGGGAT
GTGCTGCAAGGCGATTAAGTTGGGTAACGCCAGTGTTTTCCCAGTCACGACGTTGTAAAACGACGGCCAG
TGAATTCGTGGCGCCGGTGATCCCGGCCACGATGCGTCCGGCGTAGAGGATCGAGATCTCGATCCCGCGA
AATTAATACGACTCACTATAGGGGGAGACCCTCGACCGTCGATTGTCCACTGGTCAACAATAGATGACTT
ACAACTAATCGGAAGGTGCAGAGACTCGACGGGAGCTACCCTAACGTCAAGACGAGGGTAAAGAGAGAGT
CCAATTCTCAAAGCCAATAGGCAGTAGCGAAAGCTGCAAGAGAATGAAAATCCGTTGATATGGCAGGCGG
GCTTGTGGACGGCTTCGGCCCACCCACAGCAAGAATGCCATCATCTGTCCTCACCCCCAATTTTCCCTTT
TCTTCCCCTGCAACCATTACGCTTACTCGCATGTGCATTGAGTGGTGCATGTGTTGAACAAACAGCTACA
CTCACATGGGGGCGGGTTTT
Features (pLannotate 1.2.2; 15 found; start..end, strand, type, name):
    538..2013    +  CDS            GTPBP3: GTPB3_HUMAN - Also known as MTGP1. Experimental evidence at protein level: Swiss-Prot protein existence level 1. GTPase involved in the 5-carboxymethylaminomethyl modification (mnm(5)s(2)U34) of the wobble uridine base in mitochondrial tRNAs. From Homo sapiens (Human).
   2225..2241    -  protein_bind   lac operator: The lac repressor binds to the lac operator to inhibit transcription in E. coli. This inhibition can be relieved by adding lactose or isopropyl-β-D-thiogalactopyranoside (IPTG). lac repressor encoded by lacI
   2249..2279    -  promoter       lac promoter: promoter for the E. coli lac operon
   2294..2315    -  protein_bind   CAP binding site: CAP binding activates transcription in the presence of cAMP. E. coli catabolite activator protein
   2328..2420    -  CDS            lacI (fragment): lac repressor; lacI; The lac repressor binds to the lac operator to inhibit transcription in E. coli. This inhibition can be relieved by adding lactose or isopropyl-β-D-thiogalactopyranoside (IPTG).
   2603..3191    -  rep_origin     ori: high-copy-number ColE1/pMB1/pBR322/pUC origin of replication
   3362..4222    -  CDS            AmpR: β-lactamase; bla; confers resistance to ampicillin, carbenicillin, and related antibiotics
   4223..4327    -  promoter       AmpR promoter: bla
   4422..4457    +  CDS            rop (fragment): Rop protein, which maintains plasmids at low copy number; rop
   4559..4608    +  misc_feature   bom (fragment): basis of mobility region from pBR322
   4609..5064    -  rep_origin     f1 ori (sequence partly withheld): f1 bacteriophage origin of replication; arrow indicates direction of (+) strand synthesis
   5083..5134    +  misc_feature   bom (fragment): basis of mobility region from pBR322
   5140..5297    -  CDS            lacZα (fragment): LacZα fragment of β-galactosidase; lacZ fragment
   5300..5344    -  CDS            TcR (fragment): tetracycline efflux protein; tet; confers resistance to tetracycline
   5366..5384    +  promoter       T7 promoter: promoter for bacteriophage T7 RNA polymerase
