>Addgene plasmid #236364 | pHAGE-IRES-puro-NLS-dLbCas12a-EGFP-NLS-3xFlag | addgene full sequence | sequence record 494130 | Addgene NGS Result
TGGAAGGGCTAATTCACTCCCAAAGAAGACAAGATATCCTTGATCTGTGGATCTACCACACACAAGGCTA
CTTCCCTGATTAGCAGAACTACACACCAGGGCCAGGGGTCAGATATCCACTGACCTTTGGATGGTGCTAC
AAGCTAGTACCAGTTGAGCCAGATAAGGTAGAAGAGGCCAATAAAGGAGAGAACACCAGCTTGTTACACC
CTGTGAGCCTGCATGGGATGGATGACCCGGAGAGAGAAGTGTTAGAGTGGAGGTTTGACAGCCGCCTAGC
ATTTCATCACGTGGCCCGAGAGCTGCATCCGGAGTACTTCAAGAACTGCTGATATCGAGCTTGCTACAAG
GGACTTTCCGCTGGGGACTTTCCAGGGAGGCGTGGCCTGGGCGGGACTGGGGAGTGGCGAGCCCTCAGAT
CCTGCATATAAGCAGCTGCTTTTTGCCTGTACTGGGTCTCTCTGGTTAGACCAGATCTGAGCCTGGGAGC
TCTCTGGCTAACTAGGGAACCCACTGCTTAAGCCTCAATAAAGCTTGCCTTGAGTGCTTCAAGTAGTGTG
TGCCCGTCTGTTGTGTGACTCTGGTAACTAGAGATCCCTCAGACCCTTTTAGTCAGTGTGGAAAATCTCT
AGCAGTGGCGCCCGAACAGGGACTTGAAAGCGAAAGGGAAACCAGAGGAGCTCTCTCGACGCAGGACTCG
GCTTGCTGAAGCGCGCACGGCAAGAGGCGAGGGGCGGCGACTGGTGAGTACGCCAAAAATTTTGACTAGC
GGAGGCTAGAAGGAGAGAGATGGGTGCGAGAGCGTCAGTATTAAGCGGGGGAGAATTAGATCGCGATGGG
AAAAAATTCGGTTAAGGCCAGGGGGAAAGAAAAAATATAAATTAAAACATATAGTATGGGCAAGCAGGGA
GCTAGAACGATTCGCAGTTAATCCTGGCCTGTTAGAAACATCAGAAGGCTGTAGACAAATACTGGGACAG
CTACAACCATCCCTTCAGACAGGATCAGAAGAACTTAGATCATTATATAATACAGTAGCAACCCTCTATT
GTGTGCATCAAAGGATAGAGATAAAAGACACCAAGGAAGCTTTAGACAAGATAGAGGAAGAGCAAAACAA
AAGTAAGACCACCGCACAGCAAGCGGCCGGCCGCTGATCTTCAGACCTGGAGGAGGAGATATGAGGGACA
ATTGGAGAAGTGAATTATATAAATATAAAGTAGTAAAAATTGAACCATTAGGAGTAGCACCCACCAAGGC
AAAGAGAAGAGTGGTGCAGAGAGAAAAAAGAGCAGTGGGAATAGGAGCTTTGTTCCTTGGGTTCTTGGGA
GCAGCAGGAAGCACTATGGGCGCAGCGTCAATGACGCTGACGGTACAGGCCAGACAATTATTGTCTGGTA
TAGTGCAGCAGCAGAACAATTTGCTGAGGGCTATTGAGGCGCAACAGCATCTGTTGCAACTCACAGTCTG
GGGCATCAAGCAGCTCCAGGCAAGAATCCTGGCTGTGGAAAGATACCTAAAGGATCAACAGCTCCTGGGG
ATTTGGGGTTGCTCTGGAAAACTCATTTGCACCACTGCTGTGCCTTGGAATGCTAGTTGGAGTAATAAAT
CTCTGGAACAGATTTGGAATCACACGACCTGGATGGAGTGGGACAGAGAAATTAACAATTACACAAGCTT
AATACACTCCTTAATTGAAGAATCGCAAAACCAGCAAGAAAAGAATGAACAAGAATTATTGGAATTAGAT
AAATGGGCAAGTTTGTGGAATTGGTTTAACATAACAAATTGGCTGTGGTATATAAAATTATTCATAATGA
TAGTAGGAGGCTTGGTAGGTTTAAGAATAGTTTTTGCTGTACTTTCTATAGTGAATAGAGTTAGGCAGGG
ATATTCACCATTATCGTTTCAGACCCACCTCCCAACCCCGAGGGGACCCGACAGGCCCGAAGGAATAGAA
GAAGAAGGTGGAGAGAGAGACAGAGACAGATCCATTCGATTAGTGAACGGATCTCGACGGTATCGCCGAA
TTCACAAATGGCAGTATTCATCCACAATTTTAAAAGAAAAGGGGGGATTGGGGGGTACAGTGCAGGGGAA
AGAATAGTAGACATAATAGCAACAGACATACAAACTAAAGAATTACAAAAACAAATTACAAAAATTCAAA
ATTTTCGGGTTTATTACAGGGACAGCAGAGATCCAGTTTGGACTAGTCGTGAGGCTCCGGTGCCCGTCAG
TGGGCAGAGCGCACATCGCCCACAGTCCCCGAGAAGTTGGGGGGAGGGGTCGGCAATTGAACCGGTGCCT
AGAGAAGGTGGCGCGGGGTAAACTGGGAAAGTGATGTCGTGTACTGGCTCCGCCTTTTTCCCGAGGGTGG
GGGAGAACCGTATATAAGTGCAGTAGTCGCCGTGAACGTTCTTTTTCGCAACGGGTTTGCCGCCAGAACA
CAGGTAAGTGCCGTGTGTGGTTCCCGCGGGCCTGGCCTCTTTACGGGTTATGGCCCTTGCGTGCCTTGAA
TTACTTCCACCTGGCTGCAGTACGTGATTCTTGATCCCGAGCTTCGGGTTGGAAGTGGGTGGGAGAGTTC
GAGGCCTTGCGCTTAAGGAGCCCCTTCGCCTCGTGCTTGAGTTGAGGCCTGGCCTGGGCGCTGGGGCCGC
CGCGTGCGAATCTGGTGGCACCTTCGCGCCTGTCTCGCTGCTTTCGATAAGTCTCTAGCCATTTAAAATT
TTTGATGACCTGCTGCGACGCTTTTTTTCTGGCAAGATAGTCTTGTAAATGCGGGCCAAGATCTGCACAC
TGGTATTTCGGTTTTTGGGGCCGCGGGCGGCGACGGGGCCCGTGCGTCCCAGCGCACATGTTCGGCGAGG
CGGGGCCTGCGAGCGCGGCCACCGAGAATCGGACGGGGGTAGTCTCAAGCTGGCCGGCCTGCTCTGGTGC
CTGGCCTCGCGCCGCCGTGTATCGCCCCGCCCTGGGCGGCAAGGCTGGCCCGGTCGGCACCAGTTGCGTG
AGCGGAAAGATGGCCGCTTCCCGGCCCTGCTGCAGGGAGCTCAAAATGGAGGACGCGGCGCTCGGGAGAG
CGGGCGGGTGAGTCACCCACACAAAGGAAAAGGGCCTTTCCGTCCTCAGCCGTCGCTTCATGTGACTCCA
CGGAGTACCGGGCGCCGTCCAGGCACCTCGATTAGTTCTCGAGCTTTTGGAGTACGTCGTCTTTAGGTTG
GGGGGAGGGGTTTTATGCGATGGAGTTTCCCCACACTGAGTGGGTGGAGACTGAAGTTAGGCCAGCTTGG
CACTTGATGTAATTCTCCTTGGAATTTGCCCTTTTTGAGTTTGGATCTTGGTTCATTCTCAAGCCTCAGA
CAGTGGTTCAAAGTTTTTTTCTTCCATTTCAGGTGTCGTGAAGCGGCCGCATGAAGCGACCTGCCGCCAC
AAAGAAGGCTGGACAGGCTAAGAAGAAGAAAGCTAGCTCAAAGCTGGAGAAATTCACCAACTGTTATAGC
CTGTCTAAGACCCTGCGCTTCAAGGCAATCCCAGTGGGCAAGACACAAGAGAACATTGACAACAAACGGC
TCCTGGTGGAGGATGAGAAGAGGGCTGAAGATTACAAGGGCGTTAAGAAGCTGCTGGATAGGTACTATCT
GTCATTCATCAACGATGTCCTCCACAGTATCAAGCTGAAGAATCTGAACAATTACATTTCTCTGTTCCGG
AAGAAGACACGGACCGAGAAGGAGAACAAAGAGCTGGAGAATCTGGAGATCAACCTGAGGAAAGAAATAG
CTAAGGCTTTCAAAGGGAACGAGGGTTACAAGTCCCTGTTCAAGAAAGACATTATCGAGACTATTCTGCC
TGAGTTCCTGGACGATAAAGATGAGATCGCCCTCGTCAATTCCTTCAATGGGTTTACCACAGCCTTTACC
GGCTTCTTCGACAATAGAGAGAATATGTTCTCTGAAGAGGCCAAATCCACTAGCATCGCCTTTCGCTGCA
TAAACGAGAACCTGACTAGGTACATCAGCAATATGGACATCTTTGAGAAAGTCGATGCCATATTCGACAA
ACATGAGGTGCAGGAGATTAAGGAGAAGATCCTGAACTCAGATTACGATGTCGAAGATTTCTTCGAGGGA
GAGTTCTTCAACTTCGTGCTCACACAAGAGGGCATTGATGTGTACAATGCAATCATTGGAGGGTTCGTGA
CAGAGAGTGGCGAGAAGATAAAGGGCCTGAACGAGTATATCAACCTCTACAACCAGAAAACCAAGCAGAA
ACTGCCTAAGTTCAAGCCACTGTACAAACAAGTGCTCTCAGATAGGGAAAGCCTGAGCTTCTACGGTGAA
GGGTATACATCAGATGAAGAAGTGCTCGAAGTGTTCCGCAACACCCTCAATAAGAACAGTGAAATCTTCT
CTTCAATCAAGAAGCTGGAGAAACTGTTCAAGAATTTCGATGAGTACTCCTCTGCCGGAATCTTTGTGAA
GAATGGCCCTGCAATATCCACTATTAGCAAAGACATCTTTGGCGAGTGGAACGTTATCAGGGATAAGTGG
AATGCCGAGTACGATGATATTCATCTCAAGAAGAAAGCCGTGGTTACAGAGAAATACGAGGATGATAGAC
GCAAGAGCTTTAAGAAGATTGGTAGCTTCTCTCTCGAACAGCTGCAGGAGTACGCCGACGCTGACCTGTC
AGTCGTGGAGAAACTCAAGGAGATCATAATCCAGAAGGTGGATGAAATCTACAAAGTGTATGGAAGCTCT
GAGAAACTCTTCGATGCAGACTTTGTTCTGGAGAAGAGTCTGAAGAAGAACGACGCAGTGGTTGCTATCA
TGAAGGACCTGCTGGATTCTGTTAAGTCTTTCGAGAATTACATTAAGGCATTCTTTGGTGAAGGGAAGGA
GACAAATAGGGACGAGAGCTTCTATGGCGACTTTGTTCTGGCCTACGACATCCTCCTCAAGGTTGACCAC
ATCTATGACGCTATACGGAATTACGTTACCCAGAAGCCCTATAGCAAAGACAAGTTCAAGCTGTATTTCC
AGAATCCACAGTTTATGGGTGGGTGGGATAAAGACAAAGAAACAGATTACAGGGCCACTATCCTGCGGTA
CGGCAGCAAATACTATCTGGCTATCATGGATAAGAAGTACGCCAAATGCCTCCAGAAGATCGACAAGGAC
GACGTGAACGGTAACTACGAGAAGATCAATTACAAGCTCCTGCCAGGACCTAACAAGATGCTGCCCAAGG
TGTTCTTCTCCAAGAAATGGATGGCCTACTATAACCCAAGCGAGGACATTCAGAAGATATACAAGAATGG
GACATTCAAGAAGGGCGATATGTTCAACCTCAACGACTGCCACAAGCTGATTGATTTCTTCAAGGATAGC
ATTTCTCGCTATCCCAAGTGGTCTAATGCATACGATTTCAACTTCAGCGAGACTGAGAAGTACAAAGACA
TCGCTGGCTTCTACCGGGAGGTGGAAGAGCAAGGCTATAAGGTGTCATTCGAATCCGCTTCTAAGAAGGA
AGTGGATAAGCTCGTGGAAGAGGGTAAGCTGTACATGTTCCAGATATACAACAAAGACTTCAGCGATAAG
AGCCACGGCACTCCAAACCTCCATACTATGTATTTCAAGCTGCTGTTTGACGAGAACAACCACGGACAGA
TTAGGCTGTCAGGAGGCGCAGAACTCTTCATGCGCAGAGCTTCACTGAAGAAGGAGGAACTCGTTGTCCA
CCCAGCCAATAGCCCTATAGCCAATAAGAATCCAGACAATCCTAAGAAAACCACTACTCTGTCTTACGAT
GTGTATAAGGATAAGAGATTCTCTGAAGATCAGTACGAACTGCACATACCCATTGCCATTAACAAGTGCC
CTAAGAACATCTTCAAGATTAACACAGAGGTTAGAGTGCTCCTGAAACACGACGATAACCCTTATGTTAT
AGGCATTGCTCGCGGAGAGAGAAACCTGCTGTACATCGTCGTGGTGGACGGCAAAGGCAACATCGTGGAA
CAGTACAGTCTCAATGAAATCATTAACAATTTCAACGGAATCCGCATTAAGACCGACTACCATTCTCTCC
TCGACAAGAAGGAGAAAGAAAGGTTCGAAGCAAGACAGAATTGGACAAGTATAGAGAATATCAAAGAACT
GAAGGCTGGGTACATCTCTCAGGTTGTGCACAAGATATGTGAGCTGGTGGAGAAGTACGACGCTGTTATC
GCCCTCGCGGACCTGAATAGCGGCTTCAAGAACTCCAGGGTGAAGGTGGAGAAGCAGGTGTATCAGAAGT
TCGAGAAGATGCTGATCGACAAGCTCAACTATATGGTGGACAAGAAATCCAATCCTTGCGCTACTGGTGG
AGCCCTGAAGGGCTATCAAATCACCAATAAGTTCGAATCTTTCAAGTCTATGAGCACCCAGAATGGCTTC
ATCTTCTACATACCCGCATGGCTGACATCCAAGATTGATCCCTCTACCGGATTTGTTAATCTGCTCAAGA
CTAAGTACACCTCTATTGCTGACTCAAAGAAGTTCATATCATCATTTGACCGCATCATGTACGTGCCAGA
AGAGGACCTGTTCGAGTTTGCCCTGGATTACAAGAATTTCTCTCGGACTGACGCCGACTACATCAAGAAG
TGGAAGCTCTACTCTTATGGTAATCGGATTCGCATATTCCGCAATCCCAAGAAGAATAACGTGTTCGATT
GGGAGGAAGTTTGCCTCACCAGCGCTTACAAGGAGCTGTTCAATAAGTATGGGATTAACTACCAGCAGGG
CGACATAAGAGCCCTGCTGTGCGAACAATCTGATAAGGCATTCTATTCCTCTTTCATGGCACTGATGTCA
CTGATGCTGCAAATGCGCAATTCCATCACCGGAAGAACAGACGTGGCCTTTCTGATCTCTCCTGTCAAGA
ACTCAGATGGCATCTTCTACGATTCCCGCAACTATGAAGCACAGGAGAATGCTATCCTGCCTAAGAATGC
CGATGCAAATGGAGCCTATAACATCGCCAGAAAGGTCCTCTGGGCCATAGGACAATTCAAGAAAGCTGAA
GATGAGAAGCTGGACAAGGTGAAGATCGCCATTTCAAACAAAGAGTGGCTCGAATATGCTCAGACCTCAG
TGAAGCATGGATCACCCATGGTGAGCAAGGGCGAGGAGCTGTTCACCGGGGTGGTGCCCATCCTGGTCGA
GCTGGACGGCGACGTAAACGGCCACAAGTTCAGCGTGTCCGGCGAGGGCGAGGGCGATGCCACCTACGGC
AAGCTGACCCTGAAGTTCATCTGCACCACCGGCAAGCTGCCCGTGCCCTGGCCCACCCTCGTGACCACCC
TGACCTACGGCGTGCAGTGCTTCAGCCGCTACCCCGACCACATGAAGCAGCACGACTTCTTCAAGTCCGC
CATGCCCGAAGGCTACGTCCAGGAGCGCACCATCTTCTTCAAGGACGACGGCAACTACAAGACCCGCGCC
GAGGTGAAGTTCGAGGGCGACACCCTGGTGAACCGCATCGAGCTGAAGGGCATCGACTTCAAGGAGGACG
GCAACATCCTGGGGCACAAGCTGGAGTACAACTACAACAGCCACAACGTCTATATCATGGCCGACAAGCA
GAAGAACGGCATCAAGGTGAACTTCAAGATCCGCCACAACATCGAGGACGGCAGCGTGCAGCTCGCCGAC
CACTACCAGCAGAACACCCCCATCGGCGACGGCCCCGTGCTGCTGCCCGACAACCACTACCTGAGCACCC
AGTCCGCCCTGAGCAAAGACCCCAACGAGAAGCGCGATCACATGGTCCTGCTGGAGTTCGTGACCGCCGC
CGGGATCACTCTCGGCATGGACGAGCTGTACAAGTCGAATTCTAAGCCAGGATTCCATATGAAGCGACCT
GCCGCCACAAAGAAGGCTGGACAGGCTAAGAAGAAGAAACAACGCGTGCAGCTAAGCGACTACAAAGACC
ATGACGGTGATTATAAAGATCATGACATCGATTACAAGGATGACGATGACAAGTAAGGATCCCTCCCCCC
CCCCTAACGTTACTGGCCGAAGCCGCTTGGAATAAGGCCGGTGTGCGTTTGTCTATATGTTATTTTCCAC
CATATTGCCGTCTTTTGGCAATGTGAGGGCCCGGAAACCTGGCCCTGTCTTCTTGACGAGCATTCCTAGG
GGTCTTTCCCCTCTCGCCAAAGGAATGCAAGGTCTGTTGAATGTCGTGAAGGAAGCAGTTCCTCTGGAAG
CTTCTTGAAGACAAACAACGTCTGTAGCGACCCTTTGCAGGCAGCGGAACCCCCCACCTGGCGACAGGTG
CCTCTGCGGCCAAAAGCCACGTGTATAAGATACACCTGCAAAGGCGGCACAACCCCAGTGCCACGTTGTG
AGTTGGATAGTTGTGGAAAGAGTCAAATGGCTCTCCTCAAGCGTATTCAACAAGGGGCTGAAGGATGCCC
AGAAGGTACCCCATTGTATGGGATCTGATCTGGGGCCTCGGTGCACATGCTTTACATGTGTTTAGTCGAG
GTTAAAAAAACGTCTAGGCCCCCCGAACCACGGGGACGTGGTTTTCCTTTGAAAAACACGATGATAAGGA
TCCACCGGAGCTTACCATGACCGAGTACAAGCCCACGGTGCGCCTCGCCACCCGCGACGACGTCCCCAGG
GCCGTACGCACCCTCGCCGCCGCGTTCGCCGACTACCCCGCCACGCGCCACACCGTCGATCCGGACCGCC
ACATCGAGCGGGTCACCGAGCTGCAAGAACTCTTCCTCACGCGCGTCGGGCTCGACATCGGCAAGGTGTG
GGTCGCGGACGACGGCGCCGCGGTGGCGGTCTGGACCACGCCGGAGAGCGTCGAAGCGGGGGCGGTGTTC
GCCGAGATCGGCCCGCGCATGGCCGAGTTGAGCGGTTCCCGGCTGGCCGCGCAGCAACAGATGGAAGGCC
TCCTGGCGCCGCACCGGCCCAAGGAGCCCGCGTGGTTCCTGGCCACCGTCGGCGTCTCGCCCGACCACCA
GGGCAAGGGTCTGGGCAGCGCCGTCGTGCTCCCCGGAGTGGAGGCGGCCGAGCGCGCCGGGGTGCCCGCC
TTCCTGGAGACCTCCGCGCCCCGCAACCTCCCCTTCTACGAGCGGCTCGGCTTCACCGTCACCGCCGACG
TCGAGGTGCCCGAAGGACCGCGCACCTGGTGCATGACCCGCAAGCCCGGTGCCTGACGCCCATCGATAGA
TCCTAATCAACCTCTGGATTACAAAATTTGTGAAAGATTGACTGGTATTCTTAACTATGTTGCTCCTTTT
ACGCTATGTGGATACGCTGCTTTAATGCCTTTGTATCATGCTATTGCTTCCCGTATGGCTTTCATTTTCT
CCTCCTTGTATAAATCCTGGTTGCTGTCTCTTTATGAGGAGTTGTGGCCCGTTGTCAGGCAACGTGGCGT
GGTGTGCACTGTGTTTGCTGACGCAACCCCCACTGGTTGGGGCATTGCCACCACCTGTCAGCTCCTTTCC
GGGACTTTCGCTTTCCCCCTCCCTATTGCCACGGCGGAACTCATCGCCGCCTGCCTTGCCCGCTGCTGGA
CAGGGGCTCGGCTGTTGGGCACTGACAATTCCGTGGTGTTGTCGGGGAAATCATCGTCCTTTCCTTGGCT
GCTCGCCTGTGTTGCCACCTGGATTCTGCGCGGGACGTCCTTCTGCTACGTCCCTTCGGCCCTCAATCCA
GCGGACCTTCCTTCCCGCGGCCTGCTGCCGGCTCTGCGGCCTCTTCCGCGTCTTCGCCTTCGCCCTCAGA
CGAGTCGGATCTCCCTTTGGGCCGCCTCCCCGCCTGAGATCCTTTAAGACCAATGACTTACAAGGCAGCT
GTAGATCTTAGCCACTTTTTAAAAGAAAAGGGGGGACTGGAAGGGCTAATTCACTCCCAACGAAGACAAG
ATCTGCTTTTTGCTTGTACTGGGTCTCTCTGGTTAGACCAGATCTGAGCCTGGGAGCTCTCTGGCTAACT
AGGGAACCCACTGCTTAAGCCTCAATAAAGCTTGCCTTGAGTGCTTCAAGTAGTGTGTGCCCGTCTGTTG
TGTGACTCTGGTAACTAGAGATCCCTCAGACCCTTTTAGTCAGTGTGGAAAATCTCTAGCAGTAGTAGTT
CATGTCATCTTATTATTCAGTATTTATAACTTGCAAAGAAATGAATATCAGAGAGTGAGAGGCCCGGGTT
AATTAAGGAAAGGGCTAGATCATTCTTGAAGACGAAAGGGCCTCGTGATACGCCTATTTTTATAGGTTAA
TGTCATGATAATAATGGTTTCTTAGACGTCAGGTGGCACTTTTCGGGGAAATGTGCGCGGAACCCCTATT
TGTTTATTTTTCTAAATACATTCAAATATGTATCCGCTCATGAGACAATAACCCTGATAAATGCTTCAAT
AATATTGAAAAAGGAAGAGTATGAGTATTCAACATTTCCGTGTCGCCCTTATTCCCTTTTTTGCGGCATT
TTGCCTTCCTGTTTTTGCTCACCCAGAAACGCTGGTGAAAGTAAAAGATGCTGAAGATCAGTTGGGTGCA
CGAGTGGGTTACATCGAACTGGATCTCAACAGCGGTAAGATCCTTGAGAGTTTTCGCCCCGAAGAACGTT
TTCCAATGATGAGCACTTTTAAAGTTCTGCTATGTGGCGCGGTATTATCCCGTGTTGACGCCGGGCAAGA
GCAACTCGGTCGCCGCATACACTATTCTCAGAATGACTTGGTTGAGTACTCACCAGTCACAGAAAAGCAT
CTTACGGATGGCATGACAGTAAGAGAATTATGCAGTGCTGCCATAACCATGAGTGATAACACTGCGGCCA
ACTTACTTCTGACAACGATCGGAGGACCGAAGGAGCTAACCGCTTTTTTGCACAACATGGGGGATCATGT
AACTCGCCTTGATCGTTGGGAACCGGAGCTGAATGAAGCCATACCAAACGACGAGCGTGACACCACGATG
CCTGTAGCAATGGCAACAACGTTGCGCAAACTATTAACTGGCGAACTACTTACTCTAGCTTCCCGGCAAC
AATTAATAGACTGGATGGAGGCGGATAAAGTTGCAGGACCACTTCTGCGCTCGGCCCTTCCGGCTGGCTG
GTTTATTGCTGATAAATCTGGAGCCGGTGAGCGTGGGTCTCGCGGTATCATTGCAGCACTGGGGCCAGAT
GGTAAGCCCTCCCGTATCGTAGTTATCTACACGACGGGGAGTCAGGCAACTATGGATGAACGAAATAGAC
AGATCGCTGAGATAGGTGCCTCACTGATTAAGCATTGGTAACTGTCAGACCAAGTTTACTCATATATACT
TTAGATTGATTTAAAACTTCATTTTTAATTTAAAAGGATCTAGGTGAAGATCCTTTTTGATAATCTCATG
ACCAAAATCCCTTAACGTGAGTTTTCGTTCCACTGAGCGTCAGACCCCGTAGAAAAGATCAAAGGATCTT
CTTGAGATCCTTTTTTTCTGCGCGTAATCTGCTGCTTGCAAACAAAAAAACCACCGCTACCAGCGGTGGT
TTGTTTGCCGGATCAAGAGCTACCAACTCTTTTTCCGAAGGTAACTGGCTTCAGCAGAGCGCAGATACCA
AATACTGTTCTTCTAGTGTAGCCGTAGTTAGGCCACCACTTCAAGAACTCTGTAGCACCGCCTACATACC
TCGCTCTGCTAATCCTGTTACCAGTGGCTGCTGCCAGTGGCGATAAGTCGTGTCTTACCGGGTTGGACTC
AAGACGATAGTTACCGGATAAGGCGCAGCGGTCGGGCTGAACGGGGGGTTCGTGCACACAGCCCAGCTTG
GAGCGAACGACCTACACCGAACTGAGATACCTACAGCGTGAGCTATGAGAAAGCGCCACGCTTCCCGAAG
GGAGAAAGGCGGACAGGTATCCGGTAAGCGGCAGGGTCGGAACAGGAGAGCGCACGAGGGAGCTTCCAGG
GGGAAACGCCTGGTATCTTTATAGTCCTGTCGGGTTTCGCCACCTCTGACTTGAGCGTCGATTTTTGTGA
TGCTCGTCAGGGGGGCGGAGCCTATGGAAAAACGCCAGCAACGCGGCCTTTTTACGGTTCCTGGCCTTTT
GCTGGCCTTTTGCTCACATGTTCTTTCCTGCGTTATCCCCTGATTCTGTGGATAACCGTATTACCGCCTT
TGAGTGAGCTGATACCGCTCGCCGCAGCCGAACGACCGAGCGCAGCGAGTCAGTGAGCGAGGAAGCGGAA
GAGCGCCCAATACGCAAACCGCCTCTCCCCGCGCGTTGGCCGATTCATTAATGCAGCAAGCTCATGGCTG
ACTAATTTTTTTTATTTATGCAGAGGCCGAGGCCGCCTCGGCCTCTGAGCTATTCCAGAAGTAGTGAGGA
GGCTTTTTTGGAGGCCTAGGCTTTTGCAAAAAGCTCCCCGTGGCACGACAGGTTTCCCGACTGGAAAGCG
GGCAGTGAGCGCAACGCAATTAATGTGAGTTAGCTCACTCATTAGGCACCCCAGGCTTTACACTTTATGC
TTCCGGCTCGTATGTTGTGTGGAATTGTGAGCGGATAACAATTTCACACAGGAAACAGCTATGACATGAT
TACGAATTTCACAAATAAAGCATTTTTTTCACTGCATTCTAGTTGTGGTTTGTCCAAACTCATCAATGTA
TCTTATCATGTCTGGATCAACTGGATAACTCAAGCTAACCAAAATCATCCCAAACTTCCCACCCCATACC
CTATTACCACTGCCAATTACCTGTGGTTTCATTTACTCTAAACCTGTGATTCCTCTGAATTATTTTCATT
TTAAAGAAATTGTATTTGTTAAATATGTACTACAAACTTAGTAGT
Features (pLannotate 1.2.2; 25 found; start..end, strand, type, name):
    377..634     +  LTR            5' LTR (truncated): truncated 5' long terminal repeat (LTR) from HIV-1
    681..806     +  misc_feature   HIV-1 Ψ: packaging signal of human immunodeficiency virus type 1
    790..1128    +  CDS            HIV-1 gag (fragment): gag protein from human immunodeficiency virus 1; gag
   1303..1536    +  misc_feature   RRE: The Rev response element (RRE) of HIV-1 allows for Rev-dependent mRNA export from the nucleus to the cytoplasm.
   1913..2013    +  CDS            Rev (fragment): human immunodeficiency virus 1 (HIV-1) Rev protein; rev; enhances nuclear export of unspliced and incompletely spliced viral mRNAs
   2058..2175    +  misc_feature   cPPT/CTS: central polypurine tract and central termination sequence of HIV-1
   2223..3401    +  promoter       EF-1α promoter: strong constitutive promoter for human elongation factor EF-1α
   7158..7874    +  CDS            EGFP: EGFP is a basic (constitutively fluorescent) green fluorescent protein published in 1996, derived from Aequorea victoria. It is reported to be a rapidly-maturing weak dimer with moderate acid sensitivity.
   7968..8033    +  CDS            3xFLAG: three tandem FLAG® epitope tags, followed by an enterokinase cleavage site
   8145..8607    +  misc_feature   IRES: internal ribosome entry site (IRES) of the encephalomyocarditis virus (EMCV)
   8627..9226    +  CDS            PuroR: puromycin N-acetyltransferase; pac from Streptomyces alboniger; confers resistance to puromycin
   9245..9833    +  misc_feature   WPRE: woodchuck hepatitis virus posttranscriptional regulatory element
   9841..9906    +  CDS            nef (fragment): NEF_HV1Z2 - Experimental evidence at protein level: Swiss-Prot protein existence level 1. Extracellular Nef protein targets CD4(+) T-lymphocytes for apoptosis by interacting with CXCR4 surface receptors. From Human immunodeficiency virus type 1 group M subtype D (isolate Z2/CDC-Z34) (HIV-1).
   9908..10141   +  LTR            3' LTR (ΔU3): self-inactivating 3' long terminal repeat (LTR) from HIV-1
  10346..10450   +  promoter       AmpR promoter: bla
  10451..11311   +  CDS            AmpR: β-lactamase; bla; confers resistance to ampicillin, carbenicillin, and related antibiotics
  11482..12070   +  rep_origin     ori: high-copy-number ColE1/pMB1/pBR322/pUC origin of replication
  12253..12307   +  CDS            lacI (fragment): lac repressor; lacI; The lac repressor binds to the lac operator to inhibit transcription in E. coli. This inhibition can be relieved by adding lactose or isopropyl-β-D-thiogalactopyranoside (IPTG).
  12313..12406   +  rep_origin     SV40 ori (fragment): SV40 origin of replication
  12431..12468   +  CDS            lacI (fragment): lac repressor; lacI; The lac repressor binds to the lac operator to inhibit transcription in E. coli. This inhibition can be relieved by adding lactose or isopropyl-β-D-thiogalactopyranoside (IPTG).
  12481..12502   +  protein_bind   CAP binding site: CAP binding activates transcription in the presence of cAMP. E. coli catabolite activator protein
  12517..12547   +  promoter       lac promoter: promoter for the E. coli lac operon
  12551..12573   +  protein_bind   lac operator (fragment): The lac repressor binds to the lac operator to inhibit transcription in E. coli. This inhibition can be relieved by adding lactose or isopropyl-β-D-thiogalactopyranoside (IPTG). lac repressor encoded by lacI
  12605..12688   +  polyA_signal   SV40 poly(A) signal (fragment): SV40 polyadenylation signal
  12855..329     +  CDS            nef (fragment) (across the origin): NEF_HV1BR - Experimental evidence at protein level: Swiss-Prot protein existence level 1. Extracellular Nef protein targets CD4(+) T-lymphocytes for apoptosis by interacting with CXCR4 surface receptors (PubMed:14990729). From Human immunodeficiency virus type 1 group M subtype B (isolate BRU/LAI) (HIV-1).
