[The description below was written by a language model from this plasmid's Addgene catalogue record and pLannotate feature annotations shown in this document.]
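Description:
pHAGE-IRES-puro-NLS-dLbCas12a-EGFP-NLS-3xFlag is an HIV-1-based lentiviral CRISPR vector built on the pHAGE-EF1a-IRES-puro backbone for overexpressing a catalytically dead Cas12a from Lachnospiraceae bacterium in human cells. It is propagated in E. coli through a high-copy ColE1/pUC-type origin and selected with ampicillin (AmpR, β-lactamase). The viral portion comprises a truncated 5' LTR, the Ψ packaging signal with a gag fragment, the RRE for Rev-dependent nuclear export, the cPPT/CTS, and a ΔU3 self-inactivating 3' LTR. This arrangement allows the transfer genome to be packaged and integrated while silencing LTR promoter activity after integration.

Expression is driven by the strong constitutive EF-1α promoter. The roughly 3.7 kb stretch between the promoter and EGFP carries no annotation in the feature table, but its position matches the NLS-dLbCas12a coding region indicated by the plasmid name. It is followed by EGFP and a 3xFLAG epitope; the nuclear localization signals in the name are likewise not annotated. An EMCV IRES then allows translation of puromycin N-acetyltransferase from the same transcript, linking puromycin selection to expression of the fusion, and a WPRE enhances transcript expression. The "d" prefix implies nuclease inactivation, although the mutation field reads WT and no specific substitutions are listed. A fluorescent, nuclear-targeted, DNA-binding but non-cutting Cas12a fits the associated work on CRISPR-array-guided imaging of genomic loci in living cells.

A second, 5,753 nt sequence record filed under this entry shows a T7 promoter, f1 ori, AmpR and a human GTPBP3 coding sequence with no lentiviral or Cas12a elements. It appears to represent a different plasmid and does not match the catalogue description.
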