Addgene plasmid #236364: pHAGE-IRES-puro-NLS-dLbCas12a-EGFP-NLS-3xFlag
Purpose: Overexpression of dLbCas12a in human cells
Depositing lab: Ling-Ling Chen. Depositing organization: CAS Center for Excellence in Molecular Cell Science. Publication: CRISPR-array-mediated imaging of non-repetitive and multiplex genomic loci in living cells. Yang LZ, Min YH, Liu YX, Gao BQ, Liu XQ, Huang Y, Wang H, Yang L, Liu ZJ, Chen LL. Nat Methods. 2024 Sep;21(9):1646-1657. doi: 10.1038/s41592-024-02333-3. Epub 2024 Jul 4. PubMed 38965442.
Backbone
  Vector backbone: pHAGE-EF1a-IRES-puro
  Vector type: Lentiviral, CRISPR
Growth in bacteria
  Bacterial resistance: Ampicillin, 100 μg/mL
  Growth temperature: 37°C
  Growth strain: NEB Stable
  Copy number: High Copy
Gene/Insert
  Gene/Insert name: dLbCas12a
  Species: Lachnospiraceae bacterium
  Mutation: WT
  Cloning method: Ligation Independent Cloning
Terms and licenses: Academic/Nonprofit Terms; Industry Terms: Not Available to Industry
How to cite: pHAGE-IRES-puro-NLS-dLbCas12a-EGFP-NLS-3xFlag was a gift from Ling-Ling Chen (Addgene plasmid # 236364 ; http://n2t.net/addgene:236364 ; RRID:Addgene_236364)
